>Addgene plasmid #141087 | Antares-SEPLuc IRESv24 | addgene full sequence | sequence record 296864 | Addgene NGS Result
GCCACCTGACGTCGACGGATCGGGAGATCTCCCGATCCCCTATGGTGCACTCTCAGTACAATCTGCTCTG
ATGCCGCATAGTTAAGCCAGTATCTGCTCCCTGCTTGTGTGTTGGAGGTCGCTGAGTAGTGCGCGAGCAA
AATTTAAGCTACAACAAGGCAAGGCTTGACCGACAATTGCATGAAGAATCTGCTTAGGGTTAGGCGTTTT
GCGCTGCTTCGCGATGTACGGGCCAGATATACGCGTTGACATTGATTATTGACTAGTTATTAATAGTAAT
CAATTACGGGGTCATTAGTTCATAGCCCATATATGGAGTTCCGCGTTACATAACTTACGGTAAATGGCCC
GCCTGGCTGACCGCCCAACGACCCCCGCCCATTGACGTCAATAATGACGTATGTTCCCATAGTAACGCCA
ATAGGGACTTTCCATTGACGTCAATGGGTGGAGTATTTACGGTAAACTGCCCACTTGGCAGTACATCAAG
TGTATCATATGCCAAGTACGCCCCCTATTGACGTCAATGACGGTAAATGGCCCGCCTGGCATTATGCCCA
GTACATGACCTTATGGGACTTTCCTACTTGGCAGTACATCTACGTATTAGTCATCGCTATTACCATGGTG
ATGCGGTTTTGGCAGTACATCAATGGGCGTGGATAGCGGTTTGACTCACGGGGATTTCCAAGTCTCCACC
CCATTGACGTCAATGGGAGTTTGTTTTGGCACCAAAATCAACGGGACTTTCCAAAATGTCGTAACAACTC
CGCCCCATTGACGCAAATGGGCGGTAGGCGTGTACGGTGGGAGGTCTATATAAGCAGAGCTCTCTGGCTA
ACTAGAGAACCCACTGCTTACTGGCTTATCGAAATTAATACGACTCACTATAGGGAGACCCAAGCTGGCT
AGCGTTTAAACTTAAGCTTGGTACCGAGCTCGGATCCACTAGTCCAGTGTGGTGGAATTCATGGTGAGCA
AGGGCGAGGAGCTGATCAAGGAGAACATGAGAAGCAAGCTGTACCTGGAAGGCAGCGTGAACGGCCACCA
GTTCAAGTGCACCCACGAAGGGGAGGGCAAGCCCTACGAGGGCAAGCAGACCAACAGGATCAAGGTGGTG
GAGGGAGGCCCCCTGCCGTTCGCATTCGACATCCTGGCCACCCACTTTATGTACGGGAGCAAGGTGTTCA
TCAAGTACCCCGCCGACCTCCCCGATTATTTTAAGCAGTCCTTCCCTGAGGGCTTCACATGGGAGAGAGT
CATGGTGTTCGAAGACGGGGGCGTGCTGACCGCCACCCAGGACACCAGCCTCCAGGACGGCGAGCTCATC
TACAACGTCAAGGTCAGAGGGGTGAACTTCCCAGCCAACGGCCCCGTGATGCAGAAGAAAACACTGGGCT
GGGAGCCCAGCACCGAGACCATGTACCCCGCTGACGGCGGCCTGGAAGGCAGATGCGACAAGGCCCTGAA
GCTCGTGGGCGGGGGCCACCTGCACGTCAACTTCAAGACCACATACAAGTCCAAGAAACCCGTGAAGATG
CCCGGCGTCCACTACGTGGACCGCAGACTGGAAAGAATCAAGGAGGCCGACAACGAGACCTACGTCGAGC
AGTACGAGCACGCTGTGGCCAGATACTCCAACCTGGGCGGAGGCTTCACACTCGAAGATTTCGTTGGGGA
CTGGCGACAGACAGCCGGCTACAACCTGGACCAAGTCCTTGAACAGGGAGGTGTGTCCAGTTTGTTTCAG
AATCTCGGGGTGTCCGTAACTCCGATCCAAAGGATTGTCCTGAGCGGTGAAAATGGGCTGAAGATCGACA
TCCATGTCATCATCCCGTATGAAGGTCTGAGCGGCGACCAAATGGGCCAGATCGAAAAAATTTTTAAGGT
GGTGTACCCTGTGGATGATCATCACTTTAAGGTGATCCTGCACTATGGCACACTGGTAATCGACGGGGTT
ACGCCGAACATGATCGACTATTTCGGACGGCCGTATGAAGGCATCGCCGTGTTCGACGGCAAAAAGATCA
CTGTAACAGGGACCCTGTGGAACGGCAACAAAATTATCGACGAGCGCCTGATCAACCCCGACGGCTCCCT
GCTGTTCCGAGTAACCATCAACGGAGTGACCGGCTGGCGGCTGTGCGAACGCATTCTGGCGAGGCACGAG
CTGATCAAGGAGAACATGAGAAGCAAGCTGTACCTGGAAGGCAGCGTGAACGGCCACCAGTTCAAGTGCA
CCCACGAAGGGGAGGGCAAGCCCTACGAGGGCAAGCAGACCAACAGGATCAAGGTGGTGGAGGGAGGCCC
CCTGCCGTTCGCATTCGACATCCTGGCCACCCACTTTATGTACGGGAGCAAGGTGTTCATCAAGTACCCC
GCCGACCTCCCCGATTATTTTAAGCAGTCCTTCCCTGAGGGCTTCACATGGGAGAGAGTCATGGTGTTCG
AAGACGGGGGCGTGCTGACCGCCACCCAGGACACCAGCCTCCAGGACGGCGAGCTCATCTACAACGTCAA
GGTCAGAGGGGTGAACTTCCCAGCCAACGGCCCCGTGATGCAGAAGAAAACACTGGGCTGGGAGCCCAGC
ACCGAGACCATGTACCCCGCTGACGGCGGCCTGGAAGGCAGATGCGACAAGGCCCTGAAGCTCGTGGGCG
GGGGCCACCTGCACGTCAACTTCAAGACCACATACAAGTCCAAGAAACCCGTGAAGATGCCCGGCGTCCA
CTACGTGGACCGCAGACTGGAAAGAATCAAGGAGGCCGACAACGAGACCTACGTCGAGCAGTACGAGCAC
GCTGTGGCCAGATACTCCAACCTGGGCGGAGGCATGGACGAGCTGTACAAGGCGGCCGCTGAGGGCAGAG
GAAGTCTTCTAACATGCGGTGACGTGGAGGAGAATCCCGGCCCTTCCGGGATGACCGAGTACAAGCCCAC
GGTGCGCCTCGCCACCCGCGACGACGTCCCCAGGGCCGTACGCACCCTCGCCGCCGCGTTCGCCGACTAC
CCCGCCACGCGCCACACCGTCGATCCGGACCGCCACATCGAGCGGGTCACCGAGCTGCAAGAACTCTTCC
TCACGCGCGTCGGGCTCGACATCGGCAAGGTGTGGGTCGCGGACGACGGCGCCGCGGTGGCGGTCTGGAC
CACGCCGGAGAGCGTCGAAGCGGGGGCGGTGTTCGCCGAGATCGGCCCGCGCATGGCCGAGTTGAGCGGT
TCCCGGCTGGCCGCGCAGCAACAGATGGAAGGCCTCCTGGCGCCGCACCGGCCCAAGGAGCCCGCGTGGT
TCCTGGCCACCGTCGGCGTCTCGCCCGACCACCAGGGCAAGGGTCTGGGCAGCGCCGTCGTGCTCCCCGG
AGTGGAGGCGGCCGAGCGCGCCGGGGTGCCCGCCTTCCTGGAGACCTCCGCGCCCCGCAACCTCCCCTTC
TACGAGCGGCTCGGCTTCACCGTCACCGCCGACGTCGAGGTGCCCGAAGGACCGCGCACCTGGTGCATGA
CCCGCAAGCCCGGTGCCTGAACCCCTCTCCCTCCCCCCCCCCTAACGTTACTGGCCGAAGCCGCTTGGAA
TAAGGCCGGTGTGCGTTTGTCTATATGTTATTTTCCACCATATTGCCGTCTTTTGGCAATGTGAGGGCCC
GGAAACCTGGCCCTGTCTTCTTGACGAGCATTCCTAGGGGTCTTTCCCCTCTCGCCAAAGGAATGCAAGG
TCTGTTGAATGTCGTGAAGGAAGCAGTTCCTCTGGAAGCTTCTTGAAGACAAACAACGTCTGTAGCGACC
CTTTGCAGGCAGCGGAACCCCCCACCTGGCGACAGGTGCCTCTGCGGCCAAAAGCCACGTGTATAAGATA
CACCTGCAAAGGCGGCACAACCCCAGTGCCACGTTGTGAGTTGGATAGTTGTGGAAAGAGTCAAATGGCT
CTCCTCAAGCGTATTCAACAAGGGGCTGAAGGATGCCCAGAAGGTACCCCATTGTATGGGATCTGATCTG
GGGCCTCGGTGCACATGCTTTACATGTGTTTAGTCGAGGTTAAAAAAACGTCTAGGCCCCCCGAACCACG
GGGACGTGGTTTTCCTTTGAAAAACACGATGATAATGTGATGGTTGAGATGTTGCCAACCGTAGCTGTGC
TCGTTTTGGCTGTCAGCGTAGTCGCTAAAGATAATACAACACTTCAGGAGTTCGCAACATCTAAGGGAGA
AGAGTTGTTTACTGGCGTAGTACCCATTCTTGTGGAACTTGACGGCGATGTTAATGGTCATAAGTTCTCT
GTGTCTGGTGAGGGCGAGGGGGATGCTACATATGGTAAATTGACCCTCAAATTTATTTGTACAACCGGGA
AGCTCCCTGTACCCTGGCCTACTCTCGTGACCACCCTCACCTACGGGGTACAATGTTTTTCCAGATACCC
CGATCACATGAAGCGCCACGATTTCTTCAAAAGTGCCATGCCCGAGGGTTACGTCCAGGAACGCACAATA
TTTTTCAAGGATGATGGAAATTACAAAACCCGCGCCGAGGTTAAGTTCGAGGGGGATACCCTCGTTAACC
GGATTGAACTGAAGGGTATCGACTTTAAGGAGGACGGTAATATATTGGGGCATAAATTGGAATACAACTA
TAACGACCACCAGGTGTATATCATGGCCGATAAACAGAAGAACGGCATCAAAGCAAACTTTAAAATTAGG
CATAACATAGAGGATGGTGGCGTTCAGCTTGCTGATCACTATCAACAGAATACCCCTATAGGTGATGGAC
CCGTGCTCCTCCCAGATAACCATTACTTGTTTACAACTTCTACACTCTCTAAGGACCCCAACGAAAAGAG
AGACCACATGGTGCTCTTGGAGTTCGTAACTGCCGCCGGAATTACACATGGTATGGACGAGCTCTACAAG
GATATTTCCGGGGGGGTCTTTACACTTGAAGATTTCGTCGGGGATTGGAGACAAACTGCCGGTTATAATC
TTGATCAGGTGCTTGAGCAAGGGGGGGTGAGCTCCCTTTTTCAAAACCTGGGTGTATCTGTCACCCCTAT
CCAAAGGATTGTGCTTAGCGGTGAAAATGGTCTCAAAATCGACATCCACGTGATCATCCCATACGAGGGT
CTTAGTGGAGATCAGATGGGGCAGATAGAGAAGATTTTCAAAGTTGTTTACCCTGTCGACGACCACCATT
TCAAAGTAATTCTGCACTACGGAACCCTCGTCATAGACGGGGTCACACCCAACATGATAGATTACTTTGG
GCGACCCTATGAAGGGATAGCAGTATTCGACGGCAAAAAGATAACCGTGACAGGCACCCTGTGGAATGGA
AACAAAATTATAGATGAGCGCCTGATCAACCCTGACGGTTCTTTGTTGTTCAGGGTTACAATCAATGGTG
TCACAGGCTGGAGGCTCTGTGAGCGCATCCTGGCTCAGTTGGAGAATGGGGGGATCTCCCTCTTGGTGCA
AAATACATCATGGATGTTGCTTCTTCTTCTTAGCTTGAGCCTCTTGCAGGCATTGGATTTCATCAGTCTC
TAACCCGTTTAAACCCGCTGATCAGCCTCGACTGTGCCTTCTAGTTGCCAGCCATCTGTTGTTTGCCCCT
CCCCCGTGCCTTCCTTGACCCTGGAAGGTGCCACTCCCACTGTCCTTTCCTAATAAAATGAGGAAATTGC
ATCGCATTGTCTGAGTAGGTGTCATTCTATTCTGGGGGGTGGGGTGGGGCAGGACAGCAAGGGGGAGGAT
TGGGAAGACAATAGCAGGCATGCTGGGGATGCGGTGGGCTCTATGGCTTCTGAGGCGGAAAGAACCAGCT
GGGGCTCTAGGGGGTATCCCC
[124 nt withheld, positions 5832-5955]
C
[91 nt withheld, positions 5957-6047]
A
[49 nt withheld, positions 6049-6097]
CCTTTGACGTTGGAGTCCACGTTCTTT
[37 nt withheld, positions 6125-6161]
ACCCTATCTCGGTCTATTCTTTTGATTTATAAGGGATTTTGCCGATTTCGGCCTATTGGTTAAAAAATGA
GCTGATTTAACAAAAATTTAACGCGAATTAATTCTGTGGAATGTGTGTCAGTTAGGGTGTGGAAAGTCCC
CAGGCTCCCCAGCAGGCAGAAGTATGCAAAGCATGCATCTCAATTAGTCAGCAACCAGGTGTGGAAAGTC
CCCAGGCTCCCCAGCAGGCAGAAGTATGCAAAGCATGCATCTCAATTAGTCAGCAACCATAGTCCCGCCC
CTAACTCCGCCCATCCCGCCCCTAACTCCGCCCAGTTCCGCCCATTCTCCGCCCCATGGCTGACTAATTT
TTTTTATTTATGCAGAGGCCGAGGCCGCCTCTGCCTCTGAGCTATTCCAGAAGTAGTGAGGAGGCTTTTT
TGGAGGCCTAGGCTTTTGCAAAAAGCTCCCGGGAGCTTGTATATCCATTTTCGGATCTGATCAAGAGACA
GGATGAGGATCGTTTCGCGCGGGACTCTGGGGTTCGAAATGACCGACCAAGCGACGCCCAACCTGCCATC
ACGAGATTTCGATTCCACCGCCGCCTTCTATGAAAGGTTGGGCTTCGGAATCGTTTTCCGGGACGCCGGC
TGGATGATCCTCCAGCGCGGGGATCTCATGCTGGAGTTCTTCGCCCACCCCAACTTGTTTATTGCAGCTT
ATAATGGTTACAAATAAAGCAATAGCATCACAAATTTCACAAATAAAGCATTTTTTTCACTGCATTCTAG
TTGTGGTTTGTCCAAACTCATCAATGTATCTTATCATGTCTGTATACCGTCGACCTCTAGCTAGAGCTTG
GCGTAATCATGGTCATAGCTGTTTCCTGTGTGAAATTGTTATCCGCTCACAATTCCACACAACATACGAG
CCGGAAGCATAAAGTGTAAAGCCTGGGGTGCCTAATGAGTGAGCTAACTCACATTAATTGCGTTGCGCTC
ACTGCCCGCTTTCCAGTCGGGAAACCTGTCGTGCCAGCTGCATTAATGAATCGGCCAACGCGCGGGGAGA
GGCGGTTTGCGTATTGGGCGCTCTTCCGCTTCCTCGCTCACTGACTCGCTGCGCTCGGTCGTTCGGCTGC
GGCGAGCGGTATCAGCTCACTCAAAGGCGGTAATACGGTTATCCACAGAATCAGGGGATAACGCAGGAAA
GAACATGTGAGCAAAAGGCCAGCAAAAGGCCAGGAACCGTAAAAAGGCCGCGTTGCTGGCGTTTTTCCAT
AGGCTCCGCCCCCCTGACGAGCATCACAAAAATCGACGCTCAAGTCAGAGGTGGCGAAACCCGACAGGAC
TATAAAGATACCAGGCGTTTCCCCCTGGAAGCTCCCTCGTGCGCTCTCCTGTTCCGACCCTGCCGCTTAC
CGGATACCTGTCCGCCTTTCTCCCTTCGGGAAGCGTGGCGCTTTCTCATAGCTCACGCTGTAGGTATCTC
AGTTCGGTGTAGGTCGTTCGCTCCAAGCTGGGCTGTGTGCACGAACCCCCCGTTCAGCCCGACCGCTGCG
CCTTATCCGGTAACTATCGTCTTGAGTCCAACCCGGTAAGACACGACTTATCGCCACTGGCAGCAGCCAC
TGGTAACAGGATTAGCAGAGCGAGGTATGTAGGCGGTGCTACAGAGTTCTTGAAGTGGTGGCCTAACTAC
GGCTACACTAGAAGAACAGTATTTGGTATCTGCGCTCTGCTGAAGCCAGTTACCTTCGGAAAAAGAGTTG
GTAGCTCTTGATCCGGCAAACAAACCACCGCTGGTAGCGGTGGTTTTTTTGTTTGCAAGCAGCAGATTAC
GCGCAGAAAAAAAGGATCTCAAGAAGATCCTTTGATCTTTTCTACGGGGTCTGACGCTCAGTGGAACGAA
AACTCACGTTAAGGGATTTTGGTCATGAGATTATCAAAAAGGATCTTCACCTAGATCCTTTTAAATTAAA
AATGAAGTTTTAAATCAATCTAAAGTATATATGAGTAAACTTGGTCTGACAGTTACCAATGCTTAATCAG
TGAGGCACCTATCTCAGCGATCTGTCTATTTCGTTCATCCATAGTTGCCTGACTCCCCGTCGTGTAGATA
ACTACGATACGGGAGGGCTTACCATCTGGCCCCAGTGCTGCAATGATACCGCGAGACCCACGCTCACCGG
CTCCAGATTTATCAGCAATAAACCAGCCAGCCGGAAGGGCCGAGCGCAGAAGTGGTCCTGCAACTTTATC
CGCCTCCATCCAGTCTATTAATTGTTGCCGGGAAGCTAGAGTAAGTAGTTCGCCAGTTAATAGTTTGCGC
AACGTTGTTGCCATTGCTACAGGCATCGTGGTGTCACGCTCGTCGTTTGGTATGGCTTCATTCAGCTCCG
GTTCCCAACGATCAAGGCGAGTTACATGATCCCCCATGTTGTGCAAAAAAGCGGTTAGCTCCTTCGGTCC
TCCGATCGTTGTCAGAAGTAAGTTGGCCGCAGTGTTATCACTCATGGTTATGGCAGCACTGCATAATTCT
CTTACTGTCATGCCATCCGTAAGATGCTTTTCTGTGACTGGTGAGTACTCAACCAAGTCATTCTGAGAAT
AGTGTATGCGGCGACCGAGTTGCTCTTGCCCGGCGTCAATACGGGATAATACCGCGCCACATAGCAGAAC
TTTAAAAGTGCTCATCATTGGAAAACGTTCTTCGGGGCGAAAACTCTCAAGGATCTTACCGCTGTTGAGA
TCCAGTTCGATGTAACCCACTCGTGCACCCAACTGATCTTCAGCATCTTTTACTTTCACCAGCGTTTCTG
GGTGAGCAAAAACAGGAAGGCAAAATGCCGCAAAAAAGGGAATAAGGGCGACACGGAAATGTTGAATACT
CATACTCTTCCTTTTTCAATATTATTGAAGCATTTATCAGGGTTATTGTCTCATGAGCGGATACATATTT
GAATGTATTTAGAAAAATAAACAAATAGGGGTTCCGCGCACATTTCCCCGAAAAGT
Features (pLannotate 1.2.2; 27 found; start..end, strand, type, name):
     41..93      -  misc_feature   bom (fragment): basis of mobility region from pBR322
    248..627     +  enhancer       CMV enhancer: human cytomegalovirus immediate early enhancer
    628..831     +  promoter       CMV promoter: human cytomegalovirus (CMV) immediate early promoter
    827..860     +  LTR            5' LTR (truncated) (fragment): truncated 5' long terminal repeat (LTR) from HIV-1
    876..894     +  promoter       T7 promoter: promoter for bacteriophage T7 RNA polymerase
    989..1477    +  CDS            cp-mKate (fragment): cp-mKate is a basic (constitutively fluorescent) red fluorescent protein published in 2011, derived from Entacmaea quadricolor.
   1412..2833    +  CDS            RCaMP: RCaMP is a basic (constitutively fluorescent) red fluorescent protein published in 2013, derived from Entacmaea quadricolor.
   2831..2851    +  CDS            VC155 (fragment): C-terminal fragment of mVenus for use in bimolecular fluorescence complementation (BiFC) (Kodama and Hu, 2010)
   2921..3520    +  CDS            PuroR: puromycin N-acetyltransferase; pac from Streptomyces alboniger; confers resistance to puromycin
   3633..4095    +  misc_feature   IRES: internal ribosome entry site (IRES) of the encephalomyocarditis virus (EMCV)
   4100..4171    +  CDS            Acr (fragment): ACRO_MOUSE - Experimental evidence at protein level: Swiss-Prot protein existence level 1. Acrosin is the major protease of mammalian spermatozoa. It is a serine protease of trypsin-like cleavage specificity, it is synthesized in a zymogen form, proacrosin and stored in the acrosome. From Mus musculus (Mouse).
   4190..4900    +  CDS            pHluorin, ecliptic: pHluorin, ecliptic is a multistate long stokes shift fluorescent protein published in 1998, derived from Aequorea victoria.
   4919..5425    +  CDS            LUCI_OPLGR (fragment): Experimental evidence at protein level: Swiss-Prot protein existence level 1. Catalytic subunit of oplophorus-luciferin 2-monooxygenase. Oxidoreductase that converts coelenterazine (the oplophorus luciferin) to coelenteramide under emission of blue light with a maximum at 454 nm. Is also active with bisdeoxycoelenterazine. From Oplophorus gracilirostris (Luminous shrimp).
   5438..5530    +  CDS            Thy1 (fragment): THY1_MOUSE - Also known as Thy-1. Experimental evidence at protein level: Swiss-Prot protein existence level 1. May play a role in cell-cell or cell-ligand interactions during synaptogenesis and other events in the brain. From Mus musculus (Mouse).
   5562..5786    +  polyA_signal   bGH poly(A) signal: bovine growth hormone polyadenylation signal
   5790..5811    +  promoter       SV40 promoter (fragment): SV40 enhancer and early promoter
   5832..6260    +  rep_origin     f1 ori (sequence partly withheld): f1 bacteriophage origin of replication; arrow indicates direction of (+) strand synthesis
   6274..6603    +  promoter       SV40 promoter: SV40 enhancer and early promoter
   6690..6848    +  CDS            ble (fragment): BLE_KLEPN - Experimental evidence at protein level: Swiss-Prot protein existence level 1. Binding protein with a strong affinity to the bleomycin family of antibiotics. Binds to CL990; an antimitotic-antibiotic compound. From Klebsiella pneumoniae.
   6843..6964    +  polyA_signal   SV40 poly(A) signal: SV40 polyadenylation signal
   7037..7053    -  protein_bind   lac operator: The lac repressor binds to the lac operator to inhibit transcription in E. coli. This inhibition can be relieved by adding lactose or isopropyl-β-D-thiogalactopyranoside (IPTG). lac repressor encoded by lacI
   7061..7091    -  promoter       lac promoter: promoter for the E. coli lac operon
   7106..7127    -  protein_bind   CAP binding site: CAP binding activates transcription in the presence of cAMP. E. coli catabolite activator protein
   7140..7232    -  CDS            lacI (fragment): lac repressor; lacI; The lac repressor binds to the lac operator to inhibit transcription in E. coli. This inhibition can be relieved by adding lactose or isopropyl-β-D-thiogalactopyranoside (IPTG).
   7415..8003    -  rep_origin     ori: high-copy-number ColE1/pMB1/pBR322/pUC origin of replication
   8174..9034    -  CDS            AmpR: β-lactamase; bla; confers resistance to ampicillin, carbenicillin, and related antibiotics
   9035..9139    -  promoter       AmpR promoter: bla
