[The description below was written by a language model from this plasmid's Addgene catalogue record and pLannotate feature annotations shown in this document.]
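Description:
Antares-SEPLuc IRESv24 is a mammalian expression plasmid built on a pcDNA3.1 backbone from which the neomycin resistance gene has been deleted; the annotation shows the SV40 promoter and SV40 poly(A) signal still in place, flanking only a short residual resistance-gene fragment. It is propagated in E. coli through a high-copy ColE1/pUC-type origin with ampicillin selection (AmpR), and it also carries an f1 origin. The sequenced record is about 9.2 kb, in line with the catalogued size.

The payload is a single bicistronic transcript driven by the CMV enhancer/promoter and terminated by the bGH polyadenylation signal, with a T7 promoter upstream of the insert. The first cistron encodes Antares joined by a T2A self-cleaving peptide to puromycin N-acetyltransferase, so that the reference luciferase and the mammalian selection marker are produced together. The automated annotation labels the Antares region as cp-mKate and RCaMP, which probably reflects homology of its red/orange fluorescent domains rather than the presence of those proteins. An EMCV IRES, described in the record as the weaker v24 mutant, then directs reduced translation of the second cistron, SEPLuc. This comprises a short acrosin-derived N-terminal fragment (presumably a secretion signal), an ecliptic-type pHluorin matching superecliptic pHluorin, an Oplophorus-derived luciferase domain and a Thy1 C-terminal fragment, consistent with GPI anchoring to display the pH-sensitive fusion on the cell surface.

The construct is recorded as a precursor of pHLuc, a ratiometric bioluminescent reporter for detecting extracellular pH changes in tumour acidosis. The pH-dependent SEPLuc signal would presumably be compared with the Antares signal.
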