Addgene plasmid #141087: Antares-SEPLuc IRESv24
Purpose: precursor of the bioluminescent reporter pHluc, for detecting extracellular pH changes in tumor acidosis; utilizes weaker mutant of IRES
Depositing lab: Jeak Ling Ding. Depositing organization: National University of Singapore. Publication: pHLuc, a Ratiometric Luminescent Reporter for in vivo Monitoring of Tumor Acidosis. Ong TT, Ang Z, Verma R, Koean R, Tam JKC, Ding JL. Front Bioeng Biotechnol. 2020 May 8;8:412. doi: 10.3389/fbioe.2020.00412. eCollection 2020. PubMed 32457886.
Backbone
  Vector backbone: pCDNA3.1
  Backbone manufacturer: Thermo Fisher Scientific
  Backbone size w/o insert (bp): 4606
  Total vector size (bp): 9169
  Modifications to backbone: Neomycin deleted
  Vector type: Mammalian Expression
  Selectable markers: Puromycin
Growth in bacteria
  Bacterial resistance: Ampicillin, 100 μg/mL
  Growth temperature: 37°C
  Growth strain: DH5alpha
  Copy number: Unknown
Gene/Insert
  Gene/Insert name: Antares-T2A-puromycin-IRESv24-SEPLuc
  Species: H. sapiens (human), M. musculus (mouse)
  Insert size (bp): 4563
  Promoter: CMV
  Cloning method: Unknown
  Sequencing primers: 5′ T7 forward (TTAATACGACTCACTATAGGG); 3′ BGH reverse (TAGAAGGCACAGTCGAGG)
Terms and licenses: Academic/Nonprofit Terms; Industry Terms: Not Available to Industry
How to cite: Antares-SEPLuc IRESv24 was a gift from Jeak Ling Ding (Addgene plasmid # 141087 ; http://n2t.net/addgene:141087 ; RRID:Addgene_141087)
